Addgene plasmid #22276: pAL175
Purpose: Expresses YFP-PIF for red-light-induced binding to Phy
Depositing lab: Christopher Voigt. Depositing organization: University of California, San Francisco (UCSF). Publication: Spatiotemporal control of cell signalling using a light-switchable protein interaction. Levskaya A, Weiner OD, Lim WA, Voigt CA. Nature. 2009 Oct 15;461(7266):997-1001. 10.1038/nature08446 PubMed 19749742.
Backbone
  Vector backbone: pcDNA3.1
  Backbone manufacturer: Invitrogen
  Backbone size w/o insert (bp): 4860
  Vector type: Mammalian Expression, Synthetic Biology
Growth in bacteria
  Bacterial resistance: Ampicillin, 100 μg/mL
  Growth temperature: 37°C
  Growth strain: DH5alpha
  Copy number: High Copy
Gene/Insert
  Gene/Insert name: PIF6APB (alt name: Pif6)
  Species: A. thaliana (mustard weed)
  Insert size (bp): 1040
  Entrez Gene: PIL2 (a.k.a. AT3G62090, PHYTOCHROME-INTERACTING FACTOR 6, PIF6, phytochrome interacting factor 3-like 2)
  Promoter: SV40
  Tag / fusion protein: mYFP (N terminal on insert)
  Cloning method: Restriction Enzyme; 5′ cloning site Kpn1 (not destroyed); 3′ cloning site Not1 (not destroyed)
  Sequencing primers: 5′ SV40
Terms and licenses: Academic/Nonprofit Terms; Industry Terms: Not Available to Industry
How to cite: pAL175 was a gift from Christopher Voigt (Addgene plasmid # 22276 ; http://n2t.net/addgene:22276 ; RRID:Addgene_22276)
