[The description below was written by a language model from this plasmid's Addgene catalogue record, the feature table of its GenBank file and pLannotate feature annotations shown in this document.]
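Description:
pAL175 is a mammalian expression plasmid built on the pcDNA3.1 backbone that produces a yellow fluorescent protein fused to a fragment of Arabidopsis thaliana phytochrome-interacting factor 6 (PIF6, also called PIL2). The annotated full sequence is 5,900 nt. In bacteria it is maintained through a high-copy ColE1/pUC-type origin and selected with ampicillin via the β-lactamase gene and its own promoter. An f1 origin is also present, which allows single-stranded DNA production. For mammalian cells the backbone carries a neomycin phosphotransferase cassette driven by a separate SV40 enhancer/early promoter and closed by an SV40 polyadenylation signal, the standard arrangement for G418 selection of stable transfectants. Small lac promoter/operator, lacI, ble and bom fragments in the annotation appear to be backbone remnants rather than functional parts.

The expression unit uses an SV40 early promoter rather than the CMV promoter usual for pcDNA3.1. It drives an EYFP-type coding sequence (recorded as mYFP) placed N-terminal to a roughly 300 nt PIF6 fragment. The insert name PIF6APB suggests that this fragment is the active-phytochrome-binding region. Transcripts terminate at the bovine growth hormone polyadenylation signal, and an SP6 promoter lies in reverse orientation just downstream of the insert. The fusion was cloned between KpnI and NotI sites, both retained.

According to the record, YFP-PIF serves as the soluble, fluorescently trackable partner in a light-switchable interaction system, binding a phytochrome (Phy) component on red-light illumination. This lets protein recruitment and cell signalling be controlled in space and time. The separate 869 bp GenBank record covers only the SP6, bGH poly(A) and part of the f1 region.
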