Features (pLannotate 1.2.2; 19 found; start..end, strand, type, name):
     36..80      -  misc_feature   bom (fragment): basis of mobility region from pBR322
    169..379     +  promoter       SV40 promoter: SV40 early promoter
    392..1108    +  CDS            EYFP: EYFP is a basic (constitutively fluorescent) green/yellow fluorescent protein published in 1996, derived from Aequorea victoria. It is reported to be a very rapidly-maturing weak dimer with high acid sensitivity.
   1115..1414    +  CDS            PIF6 (fragment): PIF6_ARATH - Also known as BHLH132, EN111, PIL2. Experimental evidence at protein level: Swiss-Prot protein existence level 1. From Arabidopsis thaliana (Mouse-ear cress).
   1452..1470    -  promoter       SP6 promoter: promoter for bacteriophage SP6 RNA polymerase
   1496..1720    +  polyA_signal   bGH poly(A) signal: bovine growth hormone polyadenylation signal
   1724..1745    +  promoter       SV40 promoter (fragment): SV40 enhancer and early promoter
   1766..2194    +  rep_origin     f1 ori (sequence partly withheld): f1 bacteriophage origin of replication; arrow indicates direction of (+) strand synthesis
   2208..2538    +  promoter       SV40 promoter: SV40 enhancer and early promoter
   2605..3396    +  CDS            neo: KKA2_KLEPN - Also known as kan, nptII. Experimental evidence at protein level: Swiss-Prot protein existence level 1. Resistance to kanamycin, neomycin, paromomycin, ribostamycin, butirosin and gentamicin B. From Klebsiella pneumoniae.
   3420..3578    +  CDS            ble (fragment): BLE_KLEPN - Experimental evidence at protein level: Swiss-Prot protein existence level 1. Binding protein with a strong affinity to the bleomycin family of antibiotics. Binds to CL990; an antimitotic-antibiotic compound. From Klebsiella pneumoniae.
   3573..3694    +  polyA_signal   SV40 poly(A) signal: SV40 polyadenylation signal
   3767..3783    -  protein_bind   lac operator: The lac repressor binds to the lac operator to inhibit transcription in E. coli. This inhibition can be relieved by adding lactose or isopropyl-β-D-thiogalactopyranoside (IPTG). lac repressor encoded by lacI
   3791..3821    -  promoter       lac promoter: promoter for the E. coli lac operon
   3836..3857    -  protein_bind   CAP binding site: CAP binding activates transcription in the presence of cAMP. E. coli catabolite activator protein
   3870..3962    -  CDS            lacI (fragment): lac repressor; lacI; The lac repressor binds to the lac operator to inhibit transcription in E. coli. This inhibition can be relieved by adding lactose or isopropyl-β-D-thiogalactopyranoside (IPTG).
   4145..4733    -  rep_origin     ori: high-copy-number ColE1/pMB1/pBR322/pUC origin of replication
   4904..5764    -  CDS            AmpR: β-lactamase; bla; confers resistance to ampicillin, carbenicillin, and related antibiotics
   5765..5869    -  promoter       AmpR promoter: bla
>Addgene plasmid #22276 | pAL175 | depositor full sequence | sequence record 80598 | pAL175 sequence 5900 bps
GACGGATCGGGAGATCTCCCGATCCCCTATGGTCGACTCTCAGTACAATCTGCTCTGATGCCGCATAGTT
AAGCCAGTATCTGCTCCCTGCTTGTGTGTTGGAGGTCGCTGAGTAGTGCGCGAGCAAAATTTAAGCTACA
ACAAGGCAAGGCTTGACCGACAATTGAGGCAGGCAGAAGTATGCAAAGCATGCATCTCAATTAGTCAGCA
ACCATAGTCCCGCCCCTAACTCCGCCCATCCCGCCCCTAACTCCGCCCAGTTCCGCCCATTCTCCGCCCC
ATGGCTGACTAATTTTTTTTATTTATGCAGAGGCCGAGGCCGCCTCTGCCTCTGAGCTATTCCAGAAGTA
GTGAGGAGGCTTTTTTGGAGGCCTAGGCTAAGCTTGGTACCATGGTGAGCAAGGGCGAGGAGCTGTTCAC
CGGGGTGGTGCCCATCCTGGTCGAGCTGGACGGCGACGTAAACGGCCACAAGTTCAGCGTGTCCGGCGAG
GGCGAGGGCGATGCCACCTACGGCAAGCTGACCCTGAAGTTCATCTGCACCACCGGCAAGCTGCCCGTGC
CCTGGCCCACCCTCGTGACCACCTTCGGCTACGGCCTGCAGTGCTTCGCCCGCTACCCCGACCACATGAA
GCAGCACGACTTCTTCAAGTCCGCCATGCCCGAAGGCTACGTCCAGGAGCGCACCATCTTCTTCAAGGAC
GACGGCAACTACAAGACCCGCGCCGAGGTGAAGTTCGAGGGCGACACCCTGGTGAACCGCATCGAGCTGA
AGGGCATCGACTTCAAGGAGGACGGCAACATCCTGGGGCACAAGCTGGAGTACAACTACAACAGCCACAA
CGTCTATATCATGGCCGACAAGCAGAAGAACGGCATCAAGGTGAACTTCAAGATCCGCCACAACATCGAG
GACGGCAGCGTGCAGCTCGCCGACCACTACCAGCAGAACACCCCCATCGGCGACGGCCCCGTGCTGCTGC
CCGACAACCACTACCTGAGCTACCAGTCCGCCCTGAGCAAAGACCCCAACGAGAAGCGCGATCACATGGT
CCTGCTGGAGTTCGTGACCGCCGCCGGGATCACTCTCGGCATGGACGAGCTGTACAAGGGATCCATGATG
TTCTTACCAACCGATTATTGTTGCAGGTTAAGCGATCAAGAGTATATGGAGCTTGTGTTTGAGAATGGCC
AGATTCTTGCAAAGGGCCAAAGATCCAACGTTTCTCTGCATAATCAACGTACCAAATCGATCATGGATTT
GTATGAGGCAGAGTATAACGAGGATTTCATGAAGAGTATCATCCATGGTGGTGGTGGTGCCATCACAAAT
CTCGGGGACACGCAGGTTGTTCCACAAAGTCATGTTGCTGCTGCCCATGAAACAAACATGTTGGAAAGCA
ATAAACATGTTGACTAAGCGGCCGCTCGAGCATGCATCTAGAGGGCCCTATTCTATAGTGTCACCTAAAT
GCTAGAGCTCGCTGATCAGCCTCGACTGTGCCTTCTAGTTGCCAGCCATCTGTTGTTTGCCCCTCCCCCG
TGCCTTCCTTGACCCTGGAAGGTGCCACTCCCACTGTCCTTTCCTAATAAAATGAGGAAATTGCATCGCA
TTGTCTGAGTAGGTGTCATTCTATTCTGGGGGGTGGGGTGGGGCAGGACAGCAAGGGGGAGGATTGGGAA
GACAATAGCAGGCATGCTGGGGATGCGGTGGGCTCTATGGCTTCTGAGGCGGAAAGAACCAGCTGGGGCT
CTAGGGGGTATCCCC
[124 nt withheld, positions 1766-1889]
C
[32 nt withheld, positions 1891-1922]
CA
[57 nt withheld, positions 1925-1981]
A
[49 nt withheld, positions 1983-2031]
CCTTTGACGTTGGAGTCCACGTTCTTT
[37 nt withheld, positions 2059-2095]
ACCCTATCTCGGTCTATTCTTTTGATTTATAAGGGATTTTGGGGATTTCGGCCTATTGGTTAAAAAATGA
GCTGATTTAACAAAAATTTAACGCGAATTAATTCTGTGGAATGTGTGTCAGTTAGGGTGTGGAAAGTCCC
CAGGCTCCCCAGGCAGGCAGAAGTATGCAAAGCATGCATCTCAATTAGTCAGCAACCAGGTGTGGAAAGT
CCCCAGGCTCCCCAGCAGGCAGAAGTATGCAAAGCATGCATCTCAATTAGTCAGCAACCATAGTCCCGCC
CCTAACTCCGCCCATCCCGCCCCTAACTCCGCCCAGTTCCGCCCATTCTCCGCCCCATGGCTGACTAATT
TTTTTTATTTATGCAGAGGCCGAGGCCGCCTCTGCCTCTGAGCTATTCCAGAAGTAGTGAGGAGGCTTTT
TTGGAGGCCTAGGCTTTTGCAAAAAGCTCCCGGGAGCTTGTATATCCATTTTCGGATCTGATCAAGAGAC
AGGATGAGGATCGTTTCGCATGATTGAACAAGATGGATTGCACGCAGGTTCTCCGGCCGCTTGGGTGGAG
AGGCTATTCGGCTATGACTGGGCACAACAGACAATCGGCTGCTCTGATGCCGCCGTGTTCCGGCTGTCAG
CGCAGGGGCGCCCGGTTCTTTTTGTCAAGACCGACCTGTCCGGTGCCCTGAATGAACTGCAGGACGAGGC
AGCGCGGCTATCGTGGCTGGCCACGACGGGCGTTCCTTGCGCAGCTGTGCTCGACGTTGTCACTGAAGCG
GGAAGGGACTGGCTGCTATTGGGCGAAGTGCCGGGGCAGGATCTCCTGTCATCTCACCTTGCTCCTGCCG
AGAAAGTATCCATCATGGCTGATGCAATGCGGCGGCTGCATACGCTTGATCCGGCTACCTGCCCATTCGA
CCACCAAGCGAAACATCGCATCGAGCGAGCACGTACTCGGATGGAAGCCGGTCTTGTCGATCAGGATGAT
CTGGACGAAGAGCATCAGGGGCTCGCGCCAGCCGAACTGTTCGCCAGGCTCAAGGCGCGCATGCCCGACG
GCGAGGATCTCGTCGTGACCCATGGCGATGCCTGCTTGCCGAATATCATGGTGGAAAATGGCCGCTTTTC
TGGATTCATCGACTGTGGCCGGCTGGGTGTGGCGGACCGCTATCAGGACATAGCGTTGGCTACCCGTGAT
ATTGCTGAAGAGCTTGGCGGCGAATGGGCTGACCGCTTCCTCGTGCTTTACGGTATCGCCGCTCCCGATT
CGCAGCGCATCGCCTTCTATCGCCTTCTTGACGAGTTCTTCTGAGCGGGACTCTGGGGTTCGAAATGACC
GACCAAGCGACGCCCAACCTGCCATCACGAGATTTCGATTCCACCGCCGCCTTCTATGAAAGGTTGGGCT
TCGGAATCGTTTTCCGGGACGCCGGCTGGATGATCCTCCAGCGCGGGGATCTCATGCTGGAGTTCTTCGC
CCACCCCAACTTGTTTATTGCAGCTTATAATGGTTACAAATAAAGCAATAGCATCACAAATTTCACAAAT
AAAGCATTTTTTTCACTGCATTCTAGTTGTGGTTTGTCCAAACTCATCAATGTATCTTATCATGTCTGTA
TACCGTCGACCTCTAGCTAGAGCTTGGCGTAATCATGGTCATAGCTGTTTCCTGTGTGAAATTGTTATCC
GCTCACAATTCCACACAACATACGAGCCGGAAGCATAAAGTGTAAAGCCTGGGGTGCCTAATGAGTGAGC
TAACTCACATTAATTGCGTTGCGCTCACTGCCCGCTTTCCAGTCGGGAAACCTGTCGTGCCAGCTGCATT
AATGAATCGGCCAACGCGCGGGGAGAGGCGGTTTGCGTATTGGGCGCTCTTCCGCTTCCTCGCTCACTGA
CTCGCTGCGCTCGGTCGTTCGGCTGCGGCGAGCGGTATCAGCTCACTCAAAGGCGGTAATACGGTTATCC
ACAGAATCAGGGGATAACGCAGGAAAGAACATGTGAGCAAAAGGCCAGCAAAAGGCCAGGAACCGTAAAA
AGGCCGCGTTGCTGGCGTTTTTCCATAGGCTCCGCCCCCCTGACGAGCATCACAAAAATCGACGCTCAAG
TCAGAGGTGGCGAAACCCGACAGGACTATAAAGATACCAGGCGTTTCCCCCTGGAAGCTCCCTCGTGCGC
TCTCCTGTTCCGACCCTGCCGCTTACCGGATACCTGTCCGCCTTTCTCCCTTCGGGAAGCGTGGCGCTTT
CTCAATGCTCACGCTGTAGGTATCTCAGTTCGGTGTAGGTCGTTCGCTCCAAGCTGGGCTGTGTGCACGA
ACCCCCCGTTCAGCCCGACCGCTGCGCCTTATCCGGTAACTATCGTCTTGAGTCCAACCCGGTAAGACAC
GACTTATCGCCACTGGCAGCAGCCACTGGTAACAGGATTAGCAGAGCGAGGTATGTAGGCGGTGCTACAG
AGTTCTTGAAGTGGTGGCCTAACTACGGCTACACTAGAAGGACAGTATTTGGTATCTGCGCTCTGCTGAA
GCCAGTTACCTTCGGAAAAAGAGTTGGTAGCTCTTGATCCGGCAAACAAACCACCGCTGGTAGCGGTGGT
TTTTTTGTTTGCAAGCAGCAGATTACGCGCAGAAAAAAAGGATCTCAAGAAGATCCTTTGATCTTTTCTA
CGGGGTCTGACGCTCAGTGGAACGAAAACTCACGTTAAGGGATTTTGGTCATGAGATTATCAAAAAGGAT
CTTCACCTAGATCCTTTTAAATTAAAAATGAAGTTTTAAATCAATCTAAAGTATATATGAGTAAACTTGG
TCTGACAGTTACCAATGCTTAATCAGTGAGGCACCTATCTCAGCGATCTGTCTATTTCGTTCATCCATAG
TTGCCTGACTCCCCGTCGTGTAGATAACTACGATACGGGAGGGCTTACCATCTGGCCCCAGTGCTGCAAT
GATACCGCGAGACCCACGCTCACCGGCTCCAGATTTATCAGCAATAAACCAGCCAGCCGGAAGGGCCGAG
CGCAGAAGTGGTCCTGCAACTTTATCCGCCTCCATCCAGTCTATTAATTGTTGCCGGGAAGCTAGAGTAA
GTAGTTCGCCAGTTAATAGTTTGCGCAACGTTGTTGCCATTGCTACAGGCATCGTGGTGTCACGCTCGTC
GTTTGGTATGGCTTCATTCAGCTCCGGTTCCCAACGATCAAGGCGAGTTACATGATCCCCCATGTTGTGC
AAAAAAGCGGTTAGCTCCTTCGGTCCTCCGATCGTTGTCAGAAGTAAGTTGGCCGCAGTGTTATCACTCA
TGGTTATGGCAGCACTGCATAATTCTCTTACTGTCATGCCATCCGTAAGATGCTTTTCTGTGACTGGTGA
GTACTCAACCAAGTCATTCTGAGAATAGTGTATGCGGCGACCGAGTTGCTCTTGCCCGGCGTCAATACGG
GATAATACCGCGCCACATAGCAGAACTTTAAAAGTGCTCATCATTGGAAAACGTTCTTCGGGGCGAAAAC
TCTCAAGGATCTTACCGCTGTTGAGATCCAGTTCGATGTAACCCACTCGTGCACCCAACTGATCTTCAGC
ATCTTTTACTTTCACCAGCGTTTCTGGGTGAGCAAAAACAGGAAGGCAAAATGCCGCAAAAAAGGGAATA
AGGGCGACACGGAAATGTTGAATACTCATACTCTTCCTTTTTCAATATTATTGAAGCATTTATCAGGGTT
ATTGTCTCATGAGCGGATACATATTTGAATGTATTTAGAAAAATAAACAAATAGGGGTTCCGCGCACATT
TCCCCGAAAAGTGCCACCTGACGTC
