LOCUS       Exported 869 bp ds-DNA linear SYN 03-JUN-2021
DEFINITION  synthetic linear DNA
ACCESSION   .
VERSION     .
KEYWORDS    pAL175
SOURCE      synthetic DNA construct
  ORGANISM  synthetic DNA construct
REFERENCE   1 (bases 1 to 869)
  AUTHORS   Levskaya A, Weiner OD, Lim WA, Voigt CA
  TITLE     Spatiotemporal control of cell signalling using a light-switchable
            protein interaction.
  JOURNAL   Nature. 2009 Sep 13. ():.
  PUBMED    19749742
REFERENCE   2 (bases 1 to 869)
  AUTHORS   .
  TITLE     Direct Submission
  JOURNAL   Exported Jun 3, 2021 from SnapGene Server 1.1.58
            http://www.snapgene.com
FEATURES             Location/Qualifiers
     source          1..869
                     /organism="synthetic DNA construct"
                     /mol_type="other DNA"
     promoter        complement(338..356)
                     /label=SP6 promoter
                     /note="promoter for bacteriophage SP6 RNA polymerase"
     primer_bind     complement(339..356)
                     /label=SP6
                     /note="SP6 promoter, forward primer"
     primer_bind     complement(376..393)
                     /label=BGH-rev
                     /note="Bovine growth hormone terminator, reverse primer.
                     Also called BGH reverse"
     polyA_signal    382..606
                     /label=bGH poly(A) signal
                     /note="bovine growth hormone polyadenylation signal"
     primer_bind     complement(739..758)
                     /label=F1ori-R
                     /note="F1 origin, reverse primer"
ORIGIN
        1 atgatgttct taccaaccga ttattgttgc aggttaagcg atcaagagta tatggagctt
       61 gtgtttgaga atggccagat tcttgcaaag ggccaaagat ccaacgtttc tctgcataat
      121 caacgtacca aatcgatcat ggatttgtat gaggcagagt ataacgagga tttcatgaag
      181 agtatcatcc atggtggtgg tggtgccatc acaaatctcg gggacacgca ggttgttcca
      241 caaagtcatg ttgctgctgc ccatgaaaca aacatgttgg aaagcaataa acatgttgac
      301 taagcggccg ctcgagcatg catctagagg gccctattct atagtgtcac ctaaatgcta
      361 gagctcgctg atcagcctcg actgtgcctt ctagttgcca gccatctgtt gtttgcccct
      421 cccccgtgcc ttccttgacc ctggaaggtg ccactcccac tgtcctttcc taataaaatg
      481 aggaaattgc atcgcattgt ctgagtaggt gtcattctat tctggggggt ggggtggggc
      541 aggacagcaa gggggaggat tgggaagaca atagcaggca tgctggggat gcggtgggct
      601 ctatggcttc tgaggcggaa agaaccagct ggggctctag ggggtatccc cnnnnnnnnn
      661 nnnnnnnnnn nnnnnnnnnn nnnnnnnnnn nnnnnnnnnn nnnnnnnnnn nnnnnnnnnn
      721 nnnnnnnnnn nnnnnnnnnn nnnnnnnnnn nnnnnnnnnn nnnnnnnnnn nnnnncnnnn
      781 nnnnnnnnnn nnnnnnnnnn nnnnnnnnnn nnnnnnnnnn nnnnnnnnnn nnnnnnnnnn
      841 nnnnnnnnnn nnnnnnnnnn nnnnnnnna
//
