>Addgene plasmid #22276 | pAL175 | addgene partial sequence | sequence record 28095 | 22276 with EGFP-C
CTCGGCATGGACGAGCTGTACAAGGGATCCATGATGTTCTTACCAACCGATTATTGTTGCAGGTTAAGCG
ATCAAGAGTATATGGAGCTTGTGTTTGAGAATGGCCAGATTCTTGCAAAGGGCCAAAGATCCAACGTTTC
TCTGCATAATCAACGTACCAAATCGATCATGGATTTGTATGAGGCAGAGTATAACGAGGATTTCATGAAG
AGTATCATCCATGGTGGTGGTGGTGCCATCACAAATCTCGGGGACACGCAGGTTGTTCCACAAAGTCATG
TTGCTGCTGCCCATGAAACAAACATGTTGGAAAGCAATAAACATGTTGACTAAGCGGCCGCTCGAGCATG
CATCTAGAGGGCCCTATTCTATAGTGTCACCTAAATGCTAGAGCTCGCTGATCAGCCTCGACTGTGCCTT
CTAGTTGCCAGCCATCTGTTGTTTGCCCCTCCCCCGTGCCTTCCTTGACCCTGGAAGGTGCCACTCCCAC
TGTCCTTTCCTAATAAAATGAGGAAATTGCATCGCATTGTCTGAGTAGGTGTCATTCTATTCTGGGGGGT
GGGGTGGGGCAGGACAGCAAGGGGGAGGATTGGGAAGACAATAGCAGGCATGCTGGGGATGCGGTGGGCT
CTATGGCTTCTGANGCGGAAAGAACCAGCTGGGGCTCTAGGGGGTATCCC
