>Addgene plasmid #22276 | pAL175 | addgene partial sequence | sequence record 55774 | EGFP-N 5'-CGTCGCCGTCCAGCTCGACCAG-3'
CCTCGCCCTTGCTCACCATGGTACCAGCCTAGGCCTCCAAAAAAGCCTCCTCACTACTTCTGGAATAGCT
CAGAGGCCGAGGCGGCCTCGGCCTCTGCATAAATAAAAAAAATTAGTCAGCCATGGGGCGGAGAATGGGC
GGAACTGGGCGGAGTTAGGGGCGGGATGGGCGGAGTTAGGGGCGGGACTATGGTTGCTGACTAATTGAGA
TGCATGCTTTGCATACTTCTGCCTGCCTCAATTGTCGGTCAAGCCTTGCCTTGTTGTAGCTTAAATTTTG
CTCGCGCACTACTCAGCGACCTCCAACACACAAGCAGGGAGCAGATACTGGCTTAACTATGCGGCATCAG
AGCAGATTGTACTGAGAGTGCACCATAGGGGATCGGGAGATCTCCCGATCCGTCGACGTCAGGTGGCACT
TTTCGGGGAAATGTGCGCGGAACCCCTATTTGTTTATTTTTCTAAATACATTCAAATATGTATCCGCTCA
TGAGACAATAACCCTGATAAATGCTTCAATAATATTGAAAAAGGAAGAGTATGAGTATTCAACATTTCCG
TGTCGCCCTTATTCCCTTTTTTGCGGCATTTTGCCTTCCTGTTTTTGCTCACCCAGAAACGCTGGTGAAA
GTAAAAGATGCTGAAGATCAGTTGGGTGCACGAGTGGGTTACATCGAACTGGATCTCAACAGCGGTAAGA
TCCTTGAGAGTTTTCGCCCCGAAGAACGTTTTCCAATGATGAGCACTTTTTAAAGTTCTGCTATGTGGCG
CGGTATTATCCCGTATTGACGCCGGGCAAGAGCAACTCGGTCGCCGCATACACTATTCTCAGAATGACTT
GG
